>Addgene plasmid #120793 | GGE209 | addgene full sequence | sequence record 263228 | Addgene NGS Result
AGCGCCCAATACGCAAACCGCCTCTCCCCGCGCGTTGGCCGATTCATTAATGCAGCTGGCACGACAGGTT
TCCCGACTGGAAAGCGGGCAGTGAGCGCAACGCAATTAATGTGAGTTAGCTCACTCATTAGGCACCCCAG
GCTTTACACTTTATGCTTCCGGCTCGTATGTTGTGTGGAATTGTGAGCGGATAACAATTTCACACAGGAA
ACAGCTATGACCATGATTACGCCAAGCTATTTAGGTGACACTATAGAATACTCAAGCTATGCATCAAGCT
TGGTACCGAGCTCGGATCCACTAGTAACGGCCGCCAGTGTGCTGGAATTCGCCCTTCACTGAGCCTCCAC
CTAGCCTGGGGTCTCTACCTTGTGTGTGTGTGTTGAATAAATAGATTGTGTTAATAACGTATCTTCTACC
TCAATTGAGTTAGCAGGTCCGGTATAACTTGATCTAGAAAGCAGCAAGTATGGAGGGGTGGGGCAGGTTA
TATACTGGGGTCATGCAGTGGTCACTTTGGCTTCCTATGGGGTTTATGGTTTCGTTGTCCCGATTTAGAC
TCTGCCTCGGCTCAAGCAAGTCGCTCGTCATCGGGCGGGCGTAATCCATGTTGGCAATACAACCGCAACC
ACAATGAATTTAGGGAGAAAAGGGTCCTCAATTGTTCAGAGCTATCTTGTGTGATTCCATTGTGAATTTT
TCCGTATCAATATGGAGTACAAATATTCGGTTGTTCTCATTTTCTCGAAAATGTCATCAATTTCAAAGTT
GTAGAACCCCACATCCATACAGAAGCTTGTGGAAATTTCAACATGAACCAGGAAATGGTTATAACCGATT
TTACGTTTAAATAATTCTGACTGGGAAACGGCATGACCTACGAAATCCTTCTCCTCTTCTTGGAGGGTTT
CCCCATCTCTCCCCAAAGAGGTTGGCTCGGGGTTGGCCAACCTCCCCATGGGGATCTGCCCGTTTTCATG
CTCACTCTGGCTTGCATTAGCTCATCCAATCCAAATAAGCCCCGTGCTGGAACTCAACCCCACATTACAC
AAATCAGCCGTTGGCCTGCGACAACGGAAATGATTACTAGACAATTGCTGCCACTTGACACATGTGGTAA
TAGTGACAGAAATGACAATTGCGACAGAGTAGCCCATCAATTGTAGGTCTATCTATGTTCCACTAGGGAA
CGCCACCCATCGTAACTCCGAAATTCAGATTTTTTACCTTTTCTCGGTAATTCTCATATTTATACCGAAA
ACACTGGTCATTGCAGTACTCCCTACAGTCCAATAGGCCTACTTCTACCAGTACTGTAGTCTTACTCTAA
TTCGCTGCTGGAGTCAACATCTCTTTGGCTTGTACGTCGTAGGCAGAGACCCCAGGTCAGGCGGAATGGC
ACTTCAAGGGCGAATTCTGCAGATATCCATCACACTGGCGGCCGCTCGAGCATGCATCTAGAGGGCCCAA
TTCGCCCTATAGTGAGTCGTATTACAATTCACTGGCCGTCGTTTTACAACGTCGTGACTGGGAAAACCCT
GGCGTTACCCAACTTAATCGCCTTGCAGCACATCCCCCTTTCGCCAGCTGGCGTAATAGCGAAGAGGCCC
GCACCGATCGCCCTTCCCAACAGTTGCGCAGCCTATACGTACGGCAGTTTAAGGTTTACACCTATAAAAG
AGAGAGCCGTTATCGTCTGTTTGTGGATGTACAGAGTGATATTATTGACACGCCGGGGCGACGGATGGTG
ATCCCCCTGGCCAGTGCACGTCTGCTGTCAGATAAAGTCTCCCGTGAACTTTACCCGGTGGTGCATATCG
GGGATGAAAGCTGGCGCATGATGACCACCGATATGGCCAGTGTGCCGGTCTCCGTTATCGGGGAAGAAGT
GGCTGATCTCAGCCACCGCGAAAATGACATCAAAAACGCCATTAACCTGATGTTCTGGGGAATATAAATG
TCAGGCATGAGATTATCAAAAAGGATCTTCACCTAGATCCTTTTCACGTAGAAAGCCAGTCCGCAGAAAC
GGTGCTGACCCCGGATGAATGTCAGCTACTGGGCTATCTGGACAAGGGAAAACGCAAGCGCAAAGAGAAA
GCAGGTAGCTTGCAGTGGGCTTACATGGCGATAGCTAGACTGGGCGGTTTTATGGACAGCAAGCGAACCG
GAATTGCCAGCTGGGGCGCCCTCTGGTAAGGTTGGGAAGCCCTGCAAAGTAAACTGGATGGCTTTCTTGC
CGCCAAGGATCTGATGGCGCAGGGGATCAAGCTCTGATCAAGAGACAGGATGAGGATCGTTTCGCATGAT
TGAACAAGATGGATTGCACGCAGGTTCTCCGGCCGCTTGGGTGGAGAGGCTATTCGGCTATGACTGGGCA
CAACAGACAATCGGCTGCTCTGATGCCGCCGTGTTCCGGCTGTCAGCGCAGGGGCGCCCGGTTCTTTTTG
TCAAGACCGACCTGTCCGGTGCCCTGAATGAACTGCAAGACGAGGCAGCGCGGCTATCGTGGCTGGCCAC
GACGGGCGTTCCTTGCGCAGCTGTGCTCGACGTTGTCACTGAAGCGGGAAGGGACTGGCTGCTATTGGGC
GAAGTGCCGGGGCAGGATCTCCTGTCATCTCACCTTGCTCCTGCCGAGAAAGTATCCATCATGGCTGATG
CAATGCGGCGGCTGCATACGCTTGATCCGGCTACCTGCCCATTCGACCACCAAGCGAAACATCGCATCGA
GCGAGCACGTACTCGGATGGAAGCCGGTCTTGTCGATCAGGATGATCTGGACGAAGAGCATCAGGGGCTC
GCGCCAGCCGAACTGTTCGCCAGGCTCAAGGCGAGCATGCCCGACGGCGAGGATCTCGTCGTGACCCATG
GCGATGCCTGCTTGCCGAATATCATGGTGGAAAATGGCCGCTTTTCTGGATTCATCGACTGTGGCCGGCT
GGGTGTGGCGGACCGCTATCAGGACATAGCGTTGGCTACCCGTGATATTGCTGAAGAGCTTGGCGGCGAA
TGGGCTGACCGCTTCCTCGTGCTTTACGGTATCGCCGCTCCCGATTCGCAGCGCATCGCCTTCTATCGCC
TTCTTGACGAGTTCTTCTGAATTATTAACGCTTACAATTTCCTGATGCGGTATTTTCTCCTTACGCATCT
GTGCGGTATTTCACACCGCATCAGGTGGCACTTTTCGGGGAAATGTGCGCGGAACCCCTATTTGTTTATT
TTTCTAAATACATTCAAATATGTATCCGCTCATGAGACAATAACCCTGATAAATGCTTCAATAATAGCAC
GTGAGGAGGGCCACCATGGCCAAGTTGACCAGTGCCGTTCCGGTGCTCACCGCGCGCGACGTCGCCGGAG
CGGTCGAGTTCTGGACCGACCGGCTCGGGTTCTCCCGGGACTTCGTGGAGGACGACTTCGCCGGTGTGGT
CCGGGACGACGTGACCCTGTTCATCAGCGCGGTCCAGGACCAGGTGGTGCCGGACAACACCCTGGCCTGG
GTGTGGGTGCGCGGCCTGGACGAGCTGTACGCCGAGTGGTCGGAGGTCGTGTCCACGAACTTCCGGGACG
CCTCCGGGCCGGCCATGACCGAGATCGGCGAGCAGCCGTGGGGGCGGGAGTTCGCCCTGCGCGACCCGGC
CGGCAACTGCGTGCACTTCGTGGCCGAGGAGCAGGACTGACACGTGCTAAAACTTCATTTTTAATTTAAA
AGGATCTAGGTGAAGATCCTTTTTGATAATCTCATGACCAAAATCCCTTAACGTGAGTTTTCGTTCCACT
GAGCGTCAGACCCCGTAGAAAAGATCAAAGGATCTTCTTGAGATCCTTTTTTTCTGCGCGTAATCTGCTG
CTTGCAAACAAAAAAACCACCGCTACCAGCGGTGGTTTGTTTGCCGGATCAAGAGCTACCAACTCTTTTT
CCGAAGGTAACTGGCTTCAGCAGAGCGCAGATACCAAATACTGTTCTTCTAGTGTAGCCGTAGTTAGGCC
ACCACTTCAAGAACTCTGTAGCACCGCCTACATACCTCGCTCTGCTAATCCTGTTACCAGTGGCTGCTGC
CAGTGGCGATAAGTCGTGTCTTACCGGGTTGGACTCAAGACGATAGTTACCGGATAAGGCGCAGCGGTCG
GGCTGAACGGGGGGTTCGTGCACACAGCCCAGCTTGGAGCGAACGACCTACACCGAACTGAGATACCTAC
AGCGTGAGCTATGAGAAAGCGCCACGCTTCCCGAAGGGAGAAAGGCGGACAGGTATCCGGTAAGCGGCAG
GGTCGGAACAGGAGAGCGCACGAGGGAGCTTCCAGGGGGAAACGCCTGGTATCTTTATAGTCCTGTCGGG
TTTCGCCACCTCTGACTTGAGCGTCGATTTTTGTGATGCTCGTCAGGGGGGCGGAGCCTATGGAAAAACG
CCAGCAACGCGGCCTTTTTACGGTTCCTGGCCTTTTGCTGGCCTTTTGCTCACATGTTCTTTCCTGCGTT
ATCCCCTGATTCTGTGGATAACCGTATTACCGCCTTTGAGTGAGCTGATACCGCTCGCCGCAGCCGAACG
ACCGAGCGCAGCGAGTCAGTGAGCGAGGAAGCGGAAG
Features (pLannotate 1.2.2; 14 found; start..end, strand, type, name):
      2..94      +  CDS            lacI (fragment): lac repressor; lacI; The lac repressor binds to the lac operator to inhibit transcription in E. coli. This inhibition can be relieved by adding lactose or isopropyl-β-D-thiogalactopyranoside (IPTG).
    107..128     +  protein_bind   CAP binding site: CAP binding activates transcription in the presence of cAMP. E. coli catabolite activator protein
    143..173     +  promoter       lac promoter: promoter for the E. coli lac operon
    181..197     +  protein_bind   lac operator: The lac repressor binds to the lac operator to inhibit transcription in E. coli. This inhibition can be relieved by adding lactose or isopropyl-β-D-thiogalactopyranoside (IPTG). lac repressor encoded by lacI
    239..257     +  promoter       SP6 promoter: promoter for bacteriophage SP6 RNA polymerase
   1476..1494    -  promoter       T7 promoter: promoter for bacteriophage T7 RNA polymerase
   1497..1644    +  CDS            lacZα (fragment): LacZα fragment of β-galactosidase; lacZ fragment
   1654..1957    +  CDS            ccdB (fragment): CcdB, a bacterial toxin that poisons DNA gyrase; ccdB; Plasmids containing the ccdB gene cannot be propagated in standard E. coli strains.
   2005..2274    +  CDS            tnpA (fragment): TN5P_ECOLX - Also known as tnp. Experimental evidence at protein level: Swiss-Prot protein existence level 1. Mediates transposition of transposon Tn5 by a 'cut and paste' mechanism. First, the monomeric transposase binds the 19 bp inverted DNA repeats flanking the transposon. Then, dimerization of the DNA- bound transposase creates a synaptic DNA complex. After nicking of the first DNA strand, excision of the transposon proceeds through a series of intermediates. The transposase then mediates the insertion of the transposon at a new site by strand transfer. The activity of the wild- type tran
   2306..3100    +  CDS            NeoR/KanR: aminoglycoside phosphotransferase from Tn5; aph(3')-II (or nptII); confers resistance to neomycin, kanamycin, and G418 (Geneticin®)
   3121..3171    -  misc_feature   bom (fragment): basis of mobility region from pBR322
   3198..3286    +  promoter       AmpR promoter (fragment): bla
   3306..3680    +  CDS            BleoR: antibiotic-binding protein; Sh ble from Streptoalloteichus hindustanus; confers resistance to bleomycin, phleomycin, and Zeocin™
   3818..4406    +  rep_origin     ori: high-copy-number ColE1/pMB1/pBR322/pUC origin of replication
