[The description below was written by a language model from this plasmid's Addgene catalogue record and pLannotate feature annotations shown in this document.]
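Description:
GGE209 is a part-donor plasmid from a modular Golden Gate toolkit for building expression cassettes destined for the yeast Yarrowia lipolytica. It is a bacterial cloning/assembly plasmid in which a roughly 1 kb insert, InsUp-Mfe, was placed by TOPO cloning into the pCR4Blunt-TOPO backbone. The name and stated purpose indicate that this is the upstream homology arm of an integration site. It supplies sequence for homologous recombination into the Y. lipolytica genome, presumably paired with a matching downstream arm from another toolkit part. The record does not spell out the targeted locus beyond the "Mfe" label. It also does not list the Golden Gate enzyme sites or overhangs that flank the part. After assembly of the full construct, the cassette is released from the bacterial backbone by NotI digestion so that linear DNA with exposed homology ends can be used for transformation.

The feature table covers only backbone elements. The insert itself is unannotated and falls in the gap between the SP6 and T7 phage promoters, which flank the cloning site. Upstream lie the lac promoter, operator and CAP site. Downstream are lacZα and ccdB fragments, the remains of the lacZα-ccdB fusion that TOPO vectors use for positive selection: insertion disrupts expression of the gyrase toxin, so only recombinant plasmids survive in standard E. coli strains. Propagation relies on a high-copy ColE1/pUC-type origin, and selection uses the Tn5-derived NeoR/KanR gene, consistent with the listed kanamycin resistance. A Sh ble (bleomycin/Zeocin resistance) reading frame behind an AmpR promoter fragment is also annotated, which differs from the ampicillin marker usually associated with this backbone name. The plasmid carries no yeast origin, yeast marker or expression elements of its own.
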