Addgene plasmid #120793: GGE209
Purpose: Part of GoldenGate Yarrowia lipolytica toolkit for assembling an expression plasmid for Y. lipolytic yeast. Sequence for homologous integration into Y. lipolytica genome. Linearization of cassette by NotI restriction enzyme after the assembly
Depositing lab: Tristan Rossignol. Depositing organization: INRAE Jouy-en-Josas. Publication: A modular Golden Gate toolkit for Yarrowia lipolytica synthetic biology. Larroude M, Park YK, Soudier P, Kubiak M, Nicaud JM, Rossignol T. Microb Biotechnol. 2019 May 31. doi: 10.1111/1751-7915.13427. PubMed 31148366.
Backbone
  Vector backbone: pCR4Blunt-TOPO
  Vector type: Cloning/assembly plasmid
Growth in bacteria
  Bacterial resistance: Kanamycin, 50 μg/mL
  Growth temperature: 37°C
  Growth strain: DH5alpha
  Copy number: High Copy
Gene/Insert
  Gene/Insert name: InsUp-Mfe
  Insert size (bp): 1018
  Cloning method: TOPO Cloning
Terms and licenses: Academic/Nonprofit Terms; Industry Terms: Not Available to Industry
How to cite: GGE209 was a gift from Tristan Rossignol (Addgene plasmid # 120793 ; http://n2t.net/addgene:120793 ; RRID:Addgene_120793)
